Addgene plasmid #197419: pEB1N-mScarlet-LZ-LOV2
Purpose: Mammalian expression of the mScarlet-tagged N-terminal half of photo-inactivated π-EB1
Depositing lab: Torsten Wittmann. Depositing organization: University of California, San Francisco (UCSF). Publication: Growth cone advance requires EB1 as revealed by genomic replacement with a light-sensitive variant. Dema A, Charafeddine R, Rahgozar S, van Haren J, Wittmann T. Elife. 2023 Jan 30;12:e84143. doi: 10.7554/eLife.84143. PubMed 36715499.
Backbone
  Vector backbone: pEGFP-C1
  Backbone manufacturer: Clontech
  Backbone size w/o insert (bp): 3941
  Total vector size (bp): 5786
  Modifications to backbone: removed EGFP
  Vector type: Mammalian Expression
  Selectable markers: Neomycin (select with G418)
Growth in bacteria
  Bacterial resistance: Kanamycin, 50 μg/mL
  Growth temperature: 37°C
  Growth strain: DH5alpha
  Copy number: High Copy
Gene/Insert
  Gene/Insert name: MAPRE1 (alt name: EB1)
  Species: H. sapiens (human)
  Insert size (bp): 1845
  Mutation: EB1 aa 1-185; resistant to EB1 shRNA#3 (Addgene #37927)
  GenBank ID: NM_012325.2
  Entrez Gene: MAPRE1 (a.k.a. EB1)
  Tag / fusion protein: GCN4 leucine zipper (C terminal on insert); mScarlet-I (C terminal on insert); A. sativa phototropin 1 LOV2 domain (C terminal on insert)
  Cloning method: Gibson Cloning
  Sequencing primers: 5′ CMV forward; 3′ SV40 reverse
Resource information
  A portion of this plasmid was derived from a plasmid made by: EB1 from L. Cassimeris (Addgene #17234) LOV2 from Klaus Hahn (Addgene #22027)
Terms and licenses: Academic/Nonprofit Terms; Industry Terms: Not Available to Industry
Depositor comments: LOV2 domain starts with LAAA reported to stabilize Jα helix docking (Strickland et al. PMID: 22388287). Please visit https://www.biorxiv.org/content/10.1101/2022.09.22.509085v1 for bioRxiv preprint.
How to cite: pEB1N-mScarlet-LZ-LOV2 was a gift from Torsten Wittmann (Addgene plasmid # 197419 ; http://n2t.net/addgene:197419 ; RRID:Addgene_197419)
