[The description below was written by a language model from this plasmid's Addgene catalogue record and pLannotate feature annotations shown in this document.]
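Description:
pEB1N-mScarlet-LZ-LOV2 is a 5.8 kb mammalian expression plasmid built on the Clontech pEGFP-C1 backbone with the EGFP coding sequence removed. It replicates at high copy in E. coli from a ColE1/pUC-type origin and also carries an f1 phage origin. A single Tn5 NeoR/KanR gene, driven by tandem bacterial (bla) and SV40 early promoters and terminated by the HSV TK polyadenylation signal, provides kanamycin selection in bacteria and G418 selection in mammalian cells.

The payload is a fusion protein expressed from the CMV immediate-early enhancer/promoter and terminated by the SV40 poly(A) signal. It consists of the N-terminal part of human EB1 (MAPRE1, amino acids 1–185), made resistant to a specific EB1 shRNA so it can be used in knockdown-and-rescue settings. This is followed by the red fluorescent protein mScarlet-I, a GCN4 leucine zipper, and the LOV2 domain of Avena sativa phototropin 1. The automated annotation labels the LOV2 region as miniSOG, which probably reflects sequence similarity between phototropin LOV2 domains rather than a genuine miniSOG insert. The short large T antigen, ble and bGH fragments it reports are most likely backbone remnants or incidental matches. The depositor notes that the LOV2 domain begins with a variant N-terminal sequence reported to stabilise docking of the Jα helix.

This construct encodes the N-terminal half of π-EB1, a two-part, photo-inactivated EB1 variant. The record does not describe the complementary C-terminal half or how the two parts associate. It is intended for light-controlled disruption of EB1 function at microtubule plus ends, with mScarlet-I allowing visualisation, and the associated study examined EB1's role in growth cone advance.
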