Features (pLannotate 1.2.2; 17 found; start..end, strand, type, name):
     61..364     +  enhancer       CMV enhancer: human cytomegalovirus immediate early enhancer
    365..568     +  promoter       CMV promoter: human cytomegalovirus (CMV) immediate early promoter
    600..1202    +  CDS            MAPRE1 (fragment) (sequence partly withheld): MARE1_HUMAN - Experimental evidence at protein level: Swiss-Prot protein existence level 1. Plus-end tracking protein (+TIP) that binds to the plus-end of microtubules and regulates the dynamics of the microtubule cytoskeleton (PubMed:12388762, PubMed:16109370, PubMed:19632184, PubMed:21646404, PubMed:28726242, PubMed:28814570). Promotes cytoplasmic microtubule nucleation and elongation (PubMed:12388762, PubMed:16109370, PubMed:19632184, PubMed:21646404, PubMed:28726242, PubMed:28814570). May be involved in spindle function by stabilizing microtubules and anchoring them at centrosomes (PubMed:
   1161..1856    +  CDS            mScarlet-I: mScarlet-I is a basic (constitutively fluorescent) red fluorescent protein published in 2016, derived from synthetic construct. It is reported to be a rapidly-maturing monomer with moderate acid sensitivity.
   1863..1955    +  CDS            GCN4 (fragment): GCN4_YEAST - Also known as AAS101 From Saccharomyces cerevisiae (strain ATCC 204508 / S288c) (Baker's yeast).
   1956..1998    +  misc_feature   MCS (fragment): multiple cloning site
   2034..2351    +  CDS            miniSOG: miniSOG is a basic (constitutively fluorescent) cyan fluorescent protein published in 2011, derived from Arabidopsis thaliana. It requires the cofactor flavin for fluorescence.
   2467..2551    +  CDS            large T antigen (fragment): large T antigen from SV40 (simian virus 40)
   2574..2695    +  polyA_signal   SV40 poly(A) signal: SV40 polyadenylation signal
   2729..3157    -  rep_origin     f1 ori (sequence partly withheld): f1 bacteriophage origin of replication; arrow indicates direction of (+) strand synthesis
   3184..3288    +  promoter       AmpR promoter: bla
   3290..3647    +  promoter       SV40 promoter: SV40 enhancer and early promoter
   3682..4476    +  CDS            NeoR/KanR: aminoglycoside phosphotransferase from Tn5; aph(3')-II (or nptII); confers resistance to neomycin, kanamycin, and G418 (Geneticin®)
   4497..4649    +  CDS            ble (fragment): BLE_KLEPN - Experimental evidence at protein level: Swiss-Prot protein existence level 1. Binding protein with a strong affinity to the bleomycin family of antibiotics. Binds to CL990; an antimitotic-antibiotic compound. From Klebsiella pneumoniae.
   4708..4755    +  polyA_signal   HSV TK poly(A) signal: herpes simplex virus thymidine kinase polyadenylation signal (Cole and Stacy, 1985)
   4846..4862    -  polyA_signal   bGH poly(A) signal (fragment): bovine growth hormone polyadenylation signal
   5084..5672    +  rep_origin     ori: high-copy-number ColE1/pMB1/pBR322/pUC origin of replication
>Addgene plasmid #197419 | pEB1N-mScarlet-LZ-LOV2 | addgene full sequence | sequence record 388076 | Addgene NGS Result
TAGTTATTAATAGTAATCAATTACGGGGTCATTAGTTCATAGCCCATATATGGAGTTCCGCGTTACATAA
CTTACGGTAAATGGCCCGCCTGGCTGACCGCCCAACGACCCCCGCCCATTGACGTCAATAATGACGTATG
TTCCCATAGTAACGCCAATAGGGACTTTCCATTGACGTCAATGGGTGGAGTATTTACGGTAAACTGCCCA
CTTGGCAGTACATCAAGTGTATCATATGCCAAGTACGCCCCCTATTGACGTCAATGACGGTAAATGGCCC
GCCTGGCATTATGCCCAGTACATGACCTTATGGGACTTTCCTACTTGGCAGTACATCTACGTATTAGTCA
TCGCTATTACCATGGTGATGCGGTTTTGGCAGTACATCAATGGGCGTGGATAGCGGTTTGACTCACGGGG
ATTTCCAAGTCTCCACCCCATTGACGTCAATGGGAGTTTGTTTTGGCACCAAAATCAACGGGACTTTCCA
AAATGTCGTAACAACTCCGCCCCATTGACGCAAATGGGCGGTAGGCGTGTACGGTGGGAGGTCTATATAA
GCAGAGCTGGTTTAGTGAACCGTCAGATCCGCTAGCACC
[390 nt withheld, positions 600-989]
CAAGGTCAAGAAACTGCAGTGGCTCCTTCCCTTGTTGCTCCAGCTCTGAATAAACCGAAGAAACCTCTCA
CTTCTAGCAGTGCAGCTCCCCAGAGGCCCATCTCAACACAGAGAACCGCTGCGGCTCCTAAGGCTGGCCC
TGGTGTGGTGCGAAAGAACCCTGGTCTCGAGATGGTGTCTAAGGGCGAAGAGCTGATCAAGGAGTTCATG
CGGTTCAAGGTGCACATGGAGGGCTCCATGAACGGCCACGAGTTCGAGATCGAGGGCGAGGGCGAGGGCC
GCCCCTACGAGGGCACCCAGACCGCCAAGCTGAAGGTGACCAAGGGTGGCCCCCTGCCCTTCTCCTGGGA
CATCCTGTCCCCTCAGTTCATGTACGGCTCCAGGGCCTTCATCAAGCACCCCGCCGACATCCCCGACTAC
TATAAGCAGTCCTTCCCCGAGGGCTTCAAGTGGGAGCGCGTGATGAACTTCGAGGACGGCGGCGCCGTGA
CCGTGACCCAGGACACCTCCCTGGAGGACGGCACCCTGATCTACAAGGTGAAGCTCCGCGGCACCAACTT
CCCTCCTGACGGCCCCGTAATGCAGAAGAAGACAATGGGCTGGGAAGCGTCCACCGAGCGGTTGTACCCC
GAGGACGGCGTGCTGAAGGGCGACATTAAGATGGCCCTGCGCCTGAAGGACGGCGGCCGCTACCTGGCGG
ACTTCAAGACCACCTACAAGGCCAAGAAGCCCGTGCAGATGCCCGGCGCCTACAACGTCGACCGCAAGTT
GGACATCACCTCCCACAACGAGGACTACACCGTGGTGGAACAGTACGAACGCTCCGAGGGCCGCCACTCC
ACCGGCGGCATGGACGAGCTGTACAAGGGAGGTATGAAACAGCTGGAAGATAAAGTGGAAGAGCTGTTGA
GCAAAAACTATCATCTGGAAAACGAAGTGGCGCGTCTGAAAAAGCTGGTGGGCGAACTCGAGCTCAAGCT
TCGAATTCTGCAGTCGACGGTACCGCGGGGTTCTGGAAGTGGATTGGCTGCTGCACTTGAACGTATTGAG
AAGAACTTTGTCATTACTGACCCAAGATTGCCAGATAATCCCATTATATTCGCGTCCGATAGTTTCTTGC
AGTTGACAGAATATAGCCGTGAAGAAATTTTGGGAAGAAACTGCAGGTTTCTACAAGGTCCTGAAACTGA
TCGCGCGACAGTGAGAAAAATTAGAGATGCCATAGATAACCAAACAGAGGTCACTGTTCAGCTGATTAAT
TATACAAAGAGTGGTAAAAAGTTCTGGAACCTCTTTCACTTGCAGCCTATGCGAGATCAGAAGGGAGATG
TCCAGTACTTTATTGGGGTTCAGTTGGATGGAACTGAGCATGTCCGAGATGCTGCCGAGAGAGAGGGAGT
CATGCTGATTAAGAAAACTGCAGAAAATATTGATGAGGCGGCAAAAGAACTTTAAGGATCCACCGGATCT
AGATAACTGATCATAATCAGCCATACCACATTTGTAGAGGTTTTACTTGCTTTAAAAAACCTCCCACACC
TCCCCCTGAACCTGAAACATAAAATGAATGCAATTGTTGTTGTTAACTTGTTTATTGCAGCTTATAATGG
TTACAAATAAAGCAATAGCATCACAAATTTCACAAATAAAGCATTTTTTTCACTGCATTCTAGTTGTGGT
TTGTCCAAACTCATCAATGTATCTTAACGCGTAAATTGTAAGCGTTAATATTTTGTTAAAATTCGCGTTA
AATTTTTGTTAAATCAGCTCATTTTTTAACCAATAGGCCGAAATCGGCAAAATCCCTTATAAATCAAAAG
AATAGACCGAGATAGGGT
[37 nt withheld, positions 2828-2864]
AAAGAACGTGGACTCCAACGTCAAAGG
[49 nt withheld, positions 2892-2940]
T
[91 nt withheld, positions 2942-3032]
G
[124 nt withheld, positions 3034-3157]
CAGGTGGCACTTTTCGGGGAAATGTGCGCGGAACCCCTATTTGTTTATTTTTCTAAATACATTCAAATAT
GTATCCGCTCATGAGACAATAACCCTGATAAATGCTTCAATAATATTGAAAAAGGAAGAGTCCTGAGGCG
GAAAGAACCAGCTGTGGAATGTGTGTCAGTTAGGGTGTGGAAAGTCCCCAGGCTCCCCAGCAGGCAGAAG
TATGCAAAGCATGCATCTCAATTAGTCAGCAACCAGGTGTGGAAAGTCCCCAGGCTCCCCAGCAGGCAGA
AGTATGCAAAGCATGCATCTCAATTAGTCAGCAACCATAGTCCCGCCCCTAACTCCGCCCATCCCGCCCC
TAACTCCGCCCAGTTCCGCCCATTCTCCGCCCCATGGCTGACTAATTTTTTTTATTTATGCAGAGGCCGA
GGCCGCCTCGGCCTCTGAGCTATTCCAGAAGTAGTGAGGAGGCTTTTTTGGAGGCCTAGGCTTTTGCAAA
GATCGATCAAGAGACAGGATGAGGATCGTTTCGCATGATTGAACAAGATGGATTGCACGCAGGTTCTCCG
GCCGCTTGGGTGGAGAGGCTATTCGGCTATGACTGGGCACAACAGACAATCGGCTGCTCTGATGCCGCCG
TGTTCCGGCTGTCAGCGCAGGGGCGCCCGGTTCTTTTTGTCAAGACCGACCTGTCCGGTGCCCTGAATGA
ACTGCAAGACGAGGCAGCGCGGCTATCGTGGCTGGCCACGACGGGCGTTCCTTGCGCAGCTGTGCTCGAC
GTTGTCACTGAAGCGGGAAGGGACTGGCTGCTATTGGGCGAAGTGCCGGGGCAGGATCTCCTGTCATCTC
ACCTTGCTCCTGCCGAGAAAGTATCCATCATGGCTGATGCAATGCGGCGGCTGCATACGCTTGATCCGGC
TACCTGCCCATTCGACCACCAAGCGAAACATCGCATCGAGCGAGCACGTACTCGGATGGAAGCCGGTCTT
GTCGATCAGGATGATCTGGACGAAGAGCATCAGGGGCTCGCGCCAGCCGAACTGTTCGCCAGGCTCAAGG
CGAGCATGCCCGACGGCGAGGATCTCGTCGTGACCCATGGCGATGCCTGCTTGCCGAATATCATGGTGGA
AAATGGCCGCTTTTCTGGATTCATCGACTGTGGCCGGCTGGGTGTGGCGGACCGCTATCAGGACATAGCG
TTGGCTACCCGTGATATTGCTGAAGAGCTTGGCGGCGAATGGGCTGACCGCTTCCTCGTGCTTTACGGTA
TCGCCGCTCCCGATTCGCAGCGCATCGCCTTCTATCGCCTTCTTGACGAGTTCTTCTGAGCGGGACTCTG
GGGTTCGAAATGACCGACCAAGCGACGCCCAACCTGCCATCACGAGATTTCGATTCCACCGCCGCCTTCT
ATGAAAGGTTGGGCTTCGGAATCGTTTTCCGGGACGCCGGCTGGATGATCCTCCAGCGCGGGGATCTCAT
GCTGGAGTTCTTCGCCCACCCTAGGGGGAGGCTAACTGAAACACGGAAGGAGACAATACCGGAAGGAACC
CGCGCTATGACGGCAATAAAAAGACAGAATAAAACGCACGGTGTTGGGTCGTTTGTTCATAAACGCGGGG
TTCGGTCCCAGGGCTGGCACTCTGTCGATACCCCACCGAGACCCCATTGGGGCCAATACGCCCGCGTTTC
TTCCTTTTCCCCACCCCACCCCCCAAGTTCGGGTGAAGGCCCAGGGCTCGCAGCCAACGTCGGGGCGGCA
GGCCCTGCCATAGCCTCAGGTTACTCATATATACTTTAGATTGATTTAAAACTTCATTTTTAATTTAAAA
GGATCTAGGTGAAGATCCTTTTTGATAATCTCATGACCAAAATCCCTTAACGTGAGTTTTCGTTCCACTG
AGCGTCAGACCCCGTAGAAAAGATCAAAGGATCTTCTTGAGATCCTTTTTTTCTGCGCGTAATCTGCTGC
TTGCAAACAAAAAAACCACCGCTACCAGCGGTGGTTTGTTTGCCGGATCAAGAGCTACCAACTCTTTTTC
CGAAGGTAACTGGCTTCAGCAGAGCGCAGATACCAAATACTGTTCTTCTAGTGTAGCCGTAGTTAGGCCA
CCACTTCAAGAACTCTGTAGCACCGCCTACATACCTCGCTCTGCTAATCCTGTTACCAGTGGCTGCTGCC
AGTGGCGATAAGTCGTGTCTTACCGGGTTGGACTCAAGACGATAGTTACCGGATAAGGCGCAGCGGTCGG
GCTGAACGGGGGGTTCGTGCACACAGCCCAGCTTGGAGCGAACGACCTACACCGAACTGAGATACCTACA
GCGTGAGCTATGAGAAAGCGCCACGCTTCCCGAAGGGAGAAAGGCGGACAGGTATCCGGTAAGCGGCAGG
GTCGGAACAGGAGAGCGCACGAGGGAGCTTCCAGGGGGAAACGCCTGGTATCTTTATAGTCCTGTCGGGT
TTCGCCACCTCTGACTTGAGCGTCGATTTTTGTGATGCTCGTCAGGGGGGCGGAGCCTATGGAAAAACGC
CAGCAACGCGGCCTTTTTACGGTTCCTGGCCTTTTGCTGGCCTTTTGCTCACATGTTCTTTCCTGCGTTA
TCCCCTGATTCTGTGGATAACCGTATTACCGCCATGCAT
